>Addgene plasmid #129880 | pRDAX-128 C-Tag GFP[2] L32 {Esp3I(2x)} EBPF2 | depositor full sequence | sequence record 249258 | Full Sequence
GCCTGCCTCCAGGCCTCAATATTGGCCATTAGCCATATTATTCATTGGTTATATAGCATAAATCAATATT
GGCTATTGGCCATTGCATACGTTGTATCTATATCATAATATGTACATTTATATTGGCTCATGTCCAATAT
GACCGCCATGTTGGCATTGATTATTGACTAGTTATTAATAGTAATCAATTACGGGGTCATTAGTTCATAG
CCCATATATGGAGTTCCGCGTTACATAACTTACGGTAAATGGCCCGCCTGGCTGACCGCCCAACGACCCC
CGCCCATTGACGTCAATAATGACGTATGTTCCCATAGTAACGCCAATAGGGACTTTCCATTGACGTCAAT
GGGTGGAGTATTTACGGTAAACTGCCCACTTGGCAGTACATCAAGTGTATCATATGCCAAGTCCGCCCCC
TATTGACGTCAATGACGGTAAATGGCCCGCCTGGCATTATGCCCAGTACATGACCTTACGGGACTTTCCT
ACTTGGCAGTACATCTACGTATTAGTCATCGCTATTACCATGGTGATGCGGTTTTGGCAGTACACCAATG
GGCGTGGATAGCGGTTTGACTCACGGGGATTTCCAAGTCTCCACCCCATTGACGTCAATGGGAGTTTGTT
TTGGCACCAAAATCAACGGGACTTTCCAAAATGTCGTAATAACCCCGCCCCGTTGACGCAAATGGGCGGT
AGGCGTGTACGGTGGGAGGTCTATATAAGCAGAGCTCGTTTAGTGAACCGTCAGATCACTAGAAGCTTTA
TTGCGGTAGTTTATCACAGTTAAATTGCTAACGCAGTCAGTGCTTCTGACACAACAGTCTCGAACTTAAG
CTGCAGAAGTTGGTCGTGAGGCACTGGGCAGGTAAGTATCAAGGTTACAAGACAGGTTTAAGGAGACCAA
TAGAAACTGGGCTTGTCGAGACAGAGAAGACTCTTGCGTTTCTGATAGGCACCTATTGGTCTTACTGACA
TCCACTTTGCCTTTCTCTCCACAGGTGTCCACTCCCAGGCCACCCGAGACGCCGAGGCACGCCGTCTCCG
ACGTGGGTGGCGGAGGGAGCGAAGGCGGCGGATCCGGAGGGCCTGGCTCTGGCGGAGAGGGGAGCGCTGG
AGGCGGGTCAGCCGGTGGTGGGAGTGAAAAGAGGGACCACATGGTGCTGCTCGAGTACGTCACAGCAGCT
GGCATCACCGATGCCAGCTAAGAATTCAGATCCGCCCCTCTCCCTCCCCCCCCCCTAACGTTACTGGCCG
AAGCCGCTTGGAATAAGGCCGGTGTGCGTTTGTCTATATGTTATTTTCCACCATATTGCCGTCTTTTGGC
AATGTGAGGGCCCGGAAACCTGGCCCTGTCTTCTTGACGAGCATTCCTAGGGGTCTTTCCCCTCTCGCCA
AAGGAATGCAAGGTCTGTTGAATGTCGTGAAGGAAGCAGTTCCTCTGGTAGCTTCTTGAAGACAAACAAC
GTCTGTAGCGACCCTTTGCAGGCAGCGGAACCCCCCACCTGGCGACAGGTGCCTCTGCGGCCAAAAGCCA
CGTGTATAAGATACACCTGCAAAGGCGGCACAACCCCAGTGCCACGTTGTGAGTTGGATAGTTGTGGAAA
GAGTCAAATGGCTCTCCTCAAGCGTATTCAACAAGGGGCTGAAGGATGCCCAGAAGGTACCCCATTGTAT
GGGATCTGATCTGGGGCCTCGGTACACATGCTTTACATGTGTTTAGTCGAGGTTAAAAAAACGTCTAGGC
CCCCCGAACCACGGGGACGTGGTTTTCCTTTGAAAAACACGATGATAATATGGCCACAACCATGGTGAGC
AAGGGCGAGGAGCTGTTCACCGGGGTGGTGCCCATCCTGGTCGAGCTGGACGGCGACGTAAACGGCCACA
AGTTCAGCGTGAGGGGCGAGGGCGAGGGCGATGCCACCAACGGCAAGCTGACCCTGAAGTTCATCTGCAC
CACCGGCAAGCTGCCCGTGCCCTGGCCCACCCTCGTGACCACCCTGAGCCACGGCGTGCAGTGCTTCGCC
CGCTACCCCGACCACATGAAGCAGCACGACTTCTTCAAGTCCGCCATGCCCGAAGGCTACGTCCAGGAGC
GCACCATCTTCTTCAAGGACGACGGCACCTACAAGACCCGCGCCGAGGTGAAGTTCGAGGGCGACACCCT
GGTGAACCGCATCGAGCTGAAGGGCGTCGACTTCAAGGAGGACGGCAACATCCTGGGGCACAAGCTGGAG
TACAACTTCAACAGCCACAACATCTATATCATGGCCGTCAAGCAGAAGAACGGCATCAAGGTGAACTTCA
AGATCCGCCACAACGTGGAGGACGGCAGCGTGCAGCTCGCCGACCACTACCAGCAGAACACCCCCATCGG
CGACGGCCCCGTGCTGCTGCCCGACAGCCACTACCTGAGCACCCAGTCCGTGCTGAGCAAAGACCCCAAC
GAGAAGCGCGATCACATGGTCCTGCTGGAGTTCCGCACCGCCGCCGGGATCACTCTCGGCATGGACGAGC
TGTACAAGTAAACCGGTGCTCGAGGTACCGATGAATAGCTAAGGTCGAGGCCGCAGGTAAGTATCAAGGT
TACAAGACAGGTTTAAGGAGACCAATAGAAACTGGGCTTGTCGAGACAGAGAAGACTCTTGCGTTTCTGA
TAGGCACCTATTGGTCTTACTGACATCCACTTTGCCTTTCTCTCCACAGGTGTCGACAATCAACCTCTGG
ATTACAAAATTTGTGAAAGATTGACTGGTATTCTTAACTATGTTGCTCCTTTTACGCTATGTGGATACGC
TGCTTTAATGCCTTTGTATCATGCTATTGCTTCCCGTATGGCTTTCATTTTCTCCTCCTTGTATAAATCC
TGGTTGCTGTCTCTTTATGAGGAGTTGTGGCCCGTTGTCAGGCAACGTGGCGTGGTGTGCACTGTGTTTG
CTGACGCAACCCCCACTGGTTGGGGCATTGCCACCACCTGTCAGCTCCTTTCCGGGACTTTCGCTTTCCC
CCTCCCTATTGCCACGGCGGAACTCATCGCCGCCTGCCTTGCCCGCTGCTGGACAGGGGCTCGGCTGTTG
GGCACTGACAATTCCGTGGTGTTGTCGGGGAAGCTGACGTCCTTTCCATGGCTGCTCGCCTGTGTTGCCA
CCTGGATTCTGCGCGGGACGTCCTTCTGCTACGTCCCTTCGGCCCTCAATCCAGCGGACCTTCCTTCCCG
CGGCCTGCTGCCGGCTCTGCGGCCTCTTCCGCGTCTTCGCCTTCGCCCTCAGACGAGTCGGATCTCCCTT
TGGGCCGCCTCCCCGCCTGGAATTCGAGCTCGGTACGATCAGCCTCGACTGTGCCTTCTAGTTGCCAGCC
ATCTGTTGTTTGCCCCTCCCCCGTGCCTTCCTTGACCCTGGAAGGTGCCACTCCCACTGTCCTTTCCTAA
TAAAATGAGGAAATTGCATCGCATTGTCTGAGTAGGTGTCATTCTATTCTGGGGGGTGGGGTGGGGCAGG
ACAGCAAGGGGGAGGATTGGGAAGACAATAGCCCAGCTTTTGTTCCCTTTAGTGAGGGTTAATTGCGCGC
TTGGCGTAATCATGGTCATAGCTGTTTCCTGTGTGAAATTGTTATCCGCTAATTCACTCCTCAGGTGCAG
GCTGCCTATCAGAAGGTGGTGGCTGGTGTGGCCAATGCCCTGGCTCACAAATACCACTGAGATCTTTTTC
CCTCTGCCAAAAATTATGGGGACATCATGAAGCCCCTTGAGCATCTGACTTCTGGCTAATAAAGGAAATT
TATTTTCATTGCAATAGTGTGTTGGAATTTTTTGTGTCTCTCACTCGGAAGGACATATGGGAGGGCAAAT
CATTTAAAACATCAGAATGAGTATTTGGTTTAGAGTTTGGCAACATATGCCCATATGCTGGCTGCCATGA
ACAAAGGTTGGCTATAAAGAGGTCATCAGTATATGAAACAGCCCCCTGCTGTCCATTCCTTATTCCATAG
AAAAGCCTTGACTTGAGGTTAGATTTTTTTTATATTTTGTTTTGTGTTATTTTTTTCTTTAACATCCCTA
AAATTTTCCTTACATGTTTTACTAGCCAGATTTTTCCTCCTCTCCTGACTACTCCCAGTCATAGCTGTCC
CTCTTCTCTTATGGAGATCGGCCGGCCGCCGGCGTCGACGCGCGCGGCCGCGGCGCGCCGTTGCTGGCGT
TTTTCCATAGGCTCCGCCCCCCTGACGAGCATCACAAAAATCGACGCTCAAGTCAGAGGTGGCGAAACCC
GACAGGACTATAAAGATACCAGGCGTTTCCCCCTGGAAGCTCCCTCGTGCGCTCTCCTGTTCCGACCCTG
CCGCTTACCGGATACCTGTCCGCCTTTCTCCCTTCGGGAAGCGTGGCGCTTTCTCATAGCTCACGCTGTA
GGTATCTCAGTTCGGTGTAGGTCGTTCGCTCCAAGCTGGGCTGTGTGCACGAACCCCCCGTTCAGCCCGA
CCGCTGCGCCTTATCCGGTAACTATCGTCTTGAGTCCAACCCGGTAAGACACGACTTATCGCCACTGGCA
GCAGCCACTGGTAACAGGATTAGCAGAGCGAGGTATGTAGGCGGTGCTACAGAGTTCTTGAAGTGGTGGC
CTAACTACGGCTACACTAGAAGAACAGTATTTGGTATCTGCGCTCTGCTGAAGCCAGTTACCTTCGGAAA
AAGAGTTGGTAGCTCTTGATCCGGCAAACAAACCACCGCTGGTAGCGGTGGTTTTTTTGTTTGCAAGCAG
CAGATTACGCGCAGAAAAAAAGGATCTCAAGAAGATCCTTTGATCTTTTCTACGGGGTCTGACGCTCAGT
GGAACGAAAACTCACGTTAAGGGATTTTGGTCATGAGATTATCAAAAAGGATCTTCACCTAGATCCTTTT
AAATTAAAAATGAAGTTTTAAATCAATCTAAAGTATATATGAGTAAACTTGGTCTGACAGTTACCAATGC
TTAATCAGTGAGGCACCTATCTCAGCGATCTGTCTATTTCGTTCATCCATAGTTGCCTGACTCCCCGTCG
TGTAGATAACTACGATACGGGAGGGCTTACCATCTGGCCCCAGTGCTGCAATGATACCGCGAGACCCACG
CTCACCGGCTCCAGATTTATCAGCAATAAACCAGCCAGCCGGAAGGGCCGAGCGCAGAAGTGGTCCTGCA
ACTTTATCCGCCTCCATCCAGTCTATTAATTGTTGCCGGGAAGCTAGAGTAAGTAGTTCGCCAGTTAATA
GTTTGCGCAACGTTGTTGCCATTGCTACAGGCATCGTGGTGTCACGCTCGTCGTTTGGTATGGCTTCATT
CAGCTCCGGTTCCCAACGATCAAGGCGAGTTACATGATCCCCCATGTTGTGCAAAAAAGCGGTTAGCTCC
TTCGGTCCTCCGATCGTTGTCAGAAGTAAGTTGGCCGCAGTGTTATCACTCATGGTTATGGCAGCACTGC
ATAATTCTCTTACTGTCATGCCATCCGTAAGATGCTTTTCTGTGACTGGTGAGTACTCAACCAAGTCATT
CTGAGAATAGTGTATGCGGCGACCGAGTTGCTCTTGCCCGGCGTCAATACGGGATAATACCGCGCCACAT
AGCAGAACTTTAAAAGTGCTCATCATTGGAAAACGTTCTTCGGGGCGAAAACTCTCAAGGATCTTACCGC
TGTTGAGATCCAGTTCGATGTAACCCACTCGTGCACCCAACTGATCTTCAGCATCTTTTACTTTCACCAG
CGTTTCTGGGTGAGCAAAAACAGGAAGGCAAAATGCCGCAAAAAAGGGAATAAGGGCGACACGGAAATGT
TGAATACTCATACTCTTCCTTTTTCAATATTATTGAAGCATTTATCAGGGTTATTGTCTCATGAGCGGAT
ACATATTTGAATGTATTTAGAAAAATAAACAAATAGGGGTTCCGCGCACATTTCCCCGAAAAGTGCCACC
TGACGTCTAAGAAACCATTATTATCATGACATTAACCTATAAAAATAGGCGTATCACGAGGCCCTTTCGT
CTACGCGCGCGCCGGCGGCGCGCCGTCGACGGCCGGCCGCGGCCGC
Features (pLannotate 1.2.2; 15 found; start..end, strand, type, name):
    155..532     +  enhancer       CMV enhancer: human cytomegalovirus immediate early enhancer
    534..733     +  promoter       CMV promoter: human cytomegalovirus (CMV) immediate early promoter
    872..1004    +  intron         chimeric intron: chimera between introns from human β-globin and immunoglobulin heavy chain genes
   1225..1811    +  misc_feature   IRES2: internal ribosome entry site (IRES) of the encephalomyocarditis virus (EMCV)
   1812..2531    +  CDS            EBFP2: enhanced blue variant of GFP (Ai et al., 2007) mammalian codon-optimized
   2577..2709    +  intron         chimeric intron: chimera between introns from human β-globin and immunoglobulin heavy chain genes
   2718..3306    +  misc_feature   WPRE: woodchuck hepatitis virus posttranscriptional regulatory element
   3310..3326    +  misc_feature   MCS (fragment): pUC18/19 multiple cloning site
   3339..3450    +  polyA_signal   bGH poly(A) signal: bovine growth hormone polyadenylation signal
   3546..3564    -  promoter       T3 promoter: promoter for bacteriophage T3 RNA polymerase
   3623..3697    +  CDS            HBB (fragment): HBB_PONPY - Experimental evidence at transcript level: Swiss-Prot protein existence level 2. Involved in oxygen transport from the lung to the various peripheral tissues. From Pongo pygmaeus (Bornean orangutan).
   3768..3823    +  polyA_signal   β-globin poly(A) signal: rabbit β-globin polyadenylation signal (Gil and Proudfoot, 1987)
   4202..4790    -  rep_origin     ori: high-copy-number ColE1/pMB1/pBR322/pUC origin of replication
   4961..5821    -  CDS            AmpR: β-lactamase; bla; confers resistance to ampicillin, carbenicillin, and related antibiotics
   5822..5926    -  promoter       AmpR promoter: bla
