[The description below was written by a language model from this plasmid's Addgene catalogue record and pLannotate feature annotations shown in this document.]
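Description:
pRDAX-128 C-Tag GFP[2] L32 {Esp3I(2x)} EBPF2 is a custom-built, 6,066 nt mammalian expression plasmid intended as an acceptor vector for protein–protein interaction assays based on bimolecular or trimolecular fluorescence complementation (BiFC/TriFC). It is maintained in E. coli through a high-copy ColE1/pUC-type origin and selected with ampicillin via the β-lactamase gene and its native promoter.

The expression unit is driven by the human CMV immediate-early enhancer and promoter, followed by a chimeric β-globin/immunoglobulin intron that promotes splicing-enhanced expression. Between this intron and the downstream IRES lies a short unannotated stretch of roughly 200 nt. Judging from the plasmid name, this region probably holds a pair of Esp3I (type IIS) sites for seamless insertion of a gene of interest, a linker (L32) and a split-GFP fragment (GFP[2]) that would be fused to the C-terminus of the inserted protein. However, these elements were not detected by the automated annotation, and the record does not define their exact arrangement. The catalogue lists the insert simply as GFP with mouse as the species, which likely reflects a data-entry convention rather than the origin of the fluorescent protein.

Downstream, an EMCV IRES2 directs cap-independent translation of EBFP2 from the same transcript, giving a blue fluorescent marker that identifies transfected cells and can normalise the complementation signal. A second chimeric intron, a WPRE and a bGH polyadenylation signal then enhance transcript processing and stability. A β-globin fragment with the rabbit β-globin poly(A) signal and a T3 promoter lie further downstream in the backbone. Reconstituted GFP fluorescence, obtained with partner vectors carrying complementary fragments, would report an interaction.
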