Addgene plasmid #129880: pRDAX-128 C-Tag GFP[2] L32 {Esp3I(2x)} EBPF2
Purpose: PPI (BiFC/TriFC) assay vector
Depositing lab: Gary Lewin. Depositing organization: Max-Delbrueck-Centrum fuer Molekulare Medizin (MDC).
Backbone
  Vector backbone: custom built
  Vector type: Mammalian Expression
Growth in bacteria
  Bacterial resistance: Ampicillin, 100 μg/mL
  Growth temperature: 37°C
  Growth strain: DH5alpha
  Copy number: High Copy
Gene/Insert
  Gene/Insert name: GFP
  Species: M. musculus (mouse)
  Cloning method: Restriction Enzyme; 5′ cloning site unknown (unknown if destroyed); 3′ cloning site unknown (unknown if destroyed)
Terms and licenses: Academic/Nonprofit Terms; Industry Terms: Not Available to Industry
How to cite: pRDAX-128 C-Tag GFP[2] L32 {Esp3I(2x)} EBPF2 was a gift from Gary Lewin (Addgene plasmid # 129880 ; http://n2t.net/addgene:129880 ; RRID:Addgene_129880)
